>Addgene plasmid #187715 | pGEX6P1-NEDD4L_Δ2,3-linker | addgene full sequence | sequence record 372454 | Addgene NGS Result
CTGTGCAGGTCGTAAATCACTGCATAATTCGTGTCGCTCAAGGCGCACTCCCGTTCTGGATAATGTTTTT
TGCGCCGACATCATAACGGTTCTGGCAAATATTCTGAAATGAGCTGTTGACAATTAATCATCGGCTCGTA
TAATGTGTGGAATTGTGAGCGGATAACAATTTCACACAGGAAACAGTATTCATGTCCCCTATACTAGGTT
ATTGGAAAATTAAGGGCCTTGTGCAACCCACTCGACTTCTTTTGGAATATCTTGAAGAAAAATATGAAGA
GCATTTGTATGAGCGCGATGAAGGTGATAAATGGCGAAACAAAAAGTTTGAATTGGGTTTGGAGTTTCCC
AATCTTCCTTATTATATTGATGGTGATGTTAAATTAACACAGTCTATGGCCATCATACGTTATATAGCTG
ACAAGCACAACATGTTGGGTGGTTGTCCAAAAGAGCGTGCAGAGATTTCAATGCTTGAAGGAGCGGTTTT
GGATATTAGATACGGTGTTTCGAGAATTGCATATAGTAAAGACTTTGAAACTCTCAAAGTTGATTTTCTT
AGCAAGCTACCTGAAATGCTGAAAATGTTCGAAGATCGTTTATGTCATAAAACATATTTAAATGGTGATC
ATGTAACCCATCCTGACTTCATGTTGTATGACGCTCTTGATGTTGTTTTATACATGGACCCAATGTGCCT
GGATGCGTTCCCAAAATTAGTTTGTTTTAAAAAACGTATTGAAGCTATCCCACAAATTGATAAGTACTTG
AAATCCAGCAAGTATATAGCATGGCCTTTGCAGGGCTGGCAAGCCACGTTTGGTGGTGGCGACCATCCTC
CAAAATCGGATCTGGAAGTTCTGTTCCAGGGGCCCGTACGCGCCGGCTCCATGGCGACCGGGCTCGGGGA
GCCGGTCTATGGACTTTCCGAAGACGAGGGAGAGTCCCGTATTCTCAGAGTAAAAGTTGTTTCTGGAATT
GATCTCGCCAAAAAGGACATCTTTGGAGCCAGTGATCCGTATGTGAAACTTTCATTGTACGTAGCGGATG
AGAATAGAGAACTTGCTTTGGTCCAGACAAAAACAATTAAAAAGACACTGAACCCAAAATGGAATGAAGA
ATTTTATTTCAGGGTAAACCCATCTAATCACAGACTCCTATTTGAAGTATTTGACGAAAATAGACTGACA
CGAGACGACTTCCTGGGCCAGGTGGACGTGCCCCTTAGTCACCTTCCGACAGAAGATCCAACCATGGAGC
GACCCTATACATTTAAGGACTTTCTCCTCAGACCAAGAAGTCATAAGTCTCGAGTTAAGGGATTTTTGCG
ATTGAAAATGGCCTATATGCCAAAAAATGGAGGTCAAGATGAAGAAAACAGTGACCAGAGGGATGACATG
GAGCATGGATGGGAAGTTGTTGACTCAAATGACTCGGCTTCTCAGCACCAAGAGGAACTTCCTCCTCCTC
CTCTGCCTCCCGGGTGGGAAGAAAAAGTGGACAATTTAGGCCGAACTTACTATGTCAACCACAACAACCG
GACCACTCAGTGGCACAGACCAAGCCTGATGGACGTGTCCTCGGAGTCGGACAATAACATCAGACAGATC
AACCAGGAGGCAGCACACCGGCGCTTCCGCTCCCGCAGGCACATCAGCGAAGACTTGGAGCCCGAGCCCT
CGGAGGGCGGGGATGTCCCCGAGCCTTGGGAGACCATTTCAGAGGAAGTGAATATCGCTGGAGACTCTCT
CGGTCTGGCTCTGCCCCCACCACCGGCCTCCCCAGGATCTCGGACCAGCCCTCAGGAGCTGTCAGAGGAA
CTAAGCAGAAGGCTTCAGATCACTCCAGACTCCAATGGGGAACAGTTCAGCTCTTTGATTCAAAGAGAAC
CCTCCTCAAGGTTGAGGTCATGCAGTGTCACCGACGCAGTTGCAGAACAGGGCCATCTACCACCGCCCAG
TGCCCCAGCTGGGAGAGCGCGTTCATCAACTGTCACGGGTGGTGAGGAACCAACGCCATCAGTGGCCTAT
GTACATACTACGCCGGGTCTGCCTTCAGGCTGGGAAGAAAGAAAAGATGCTAAGGGGCGCACATACTATG
TCAATCATAACAATCGAACCACAACTTGGACTCGACCTATCATGCAGAGCTTCTTGCCACCCGGCTGGGA
AATGAGGATAGCGCCAAACGGCCGGCCCTTCTTCATTGATCATAACACAAAGACTACAACCTGGGAAGAT
CCACGTTTGAAATTTCCAGTACATATGCGGTCAAAGACATCTTTAAACCCCAATGACCTTGGCCCCCTTC
CTCCTGGCTGGGAAGAAAGAATTCACTTGGATGGCCGAACGTTTTATATTGATCATAATAGCAAAATTAC
TCAGTGGGAAGACCCAAGACTGCAGAACCCAGCTATTACTGGTCCGGCTGTCCCTTACTCCAGAGAATTT
AAGCAGAAATATGACTACTTCAGGAAGAAATTAAAGAAACCTGCTGATATCCCCAATAGGTTTGAAATGA
AACTTCACAGAAATAACATATTTGAAGAGTCCTATCGGAGAATTATGTCCGTGAAAAGACCAGATGTCCT
AAAAGCTAGACTGTGGATTGAGTTTGAATCAGAGAAAGGTCTTGACTATGGGGGTGTGGCCAGAGAATGG
TTCTTCTTACTGTCCAAAGAGATGTTCAACCCCTACTACGGCCTCTTTGAGTACTCTGCCACGGACAACT
ACACCCTTCAGATCAACCCTAATTCAGGCCTCTGTAATGAGGATCATTTGTCCTACTTCACTTTTATTGG
AAGAGTTGCTGGTCTGGCCGTATTTCATGGGAAGCTCTTAGATGGTTTCTTCATTAGACCATTTTACAAG
ATGATGTTGGGAAAGCAGATAACCCTGAATGACATGGAATCTGTGGATAGTGAATATTACAACTCTTTGA
AATGGATCCTGGAGAATGACCCTACTGAGCTGGACCTCATGTTCTGCATAGACGAAGAAAACTTTGGACA
GACATATCAAGTGGATTTGAAGCCCAATGGGTCAGAAATAATGGTCACAAATGAAAACAAAAGGGAATAT
ATCGACTTAGTCATCCAGTGGAGATTTGTGAACAGGGTCCAGAAGCAGATGAACGCCTTCTTGGAGGGAT
TCACAGAACTACTTCCTATTGATTTGATTAAAATTTTTGATGAAAATGAGCTGGAGTTGCTCATGTGCGG
CCTCGGTGATGTGGATGTGAATGACTGGAGACAGCATTCTATTTACAAGAACGGCTACTGCCCAAACCAC
CCCGTCATTCAGTGGTTCTGGAAGGCTGTGCTACTCATGGACGCCGAAAAGCGTATCCGGTTACTGCAGT
TTGTCACAGGGACATCGCGAGTACCTATGAATGGATTTGCCGAACTTTATGGTTCCAATGGTCCTCAGCT
ATTTACAATAGAGCAATGGGGCAGTCCTGAGAAACTGCCCAGAGCTCACACATGCTTTAATCGCCTTGAC
TTACCTCCATATGAAACCTTTGAAGATTTACGAGAGAAACTTCTCATGGCCGTGGAAAATGCTCAAGGAT
TTGAAGGGGTGGATTAAGCGGCCGCATCGTGACTGACTGACGATCTGCCTCGCGCGTTTCGGTGATGACG
GTGAAAACCTCTGACACATGCAGCTCCCGGAGACGGTCACAGCTTGTCTGTAAGCGGATGCCGGGAGCAG
ACAAGCCCGTCAGGGCGCGTCAGCGGGTGTTGGCGGGTGTCGGGGCGCAGCCATGACCCAGTCACGTAGC
GATAGCGGAGTGTATAATTCTTGAAGACGAAAGGGCCTCGTGATACGCCTATTTTTATAGGTTAATGTCA
TGATAATAATGGTTTCTTAGACGTCAGGTGGCACTTTTCGGGGAAATGTGCGCGGAACCCCTATTTGTTT
ATTTTTCTAAATACATTCAAATATGTATCCGCTCATGAGACAATAACCCTGATAAATGCTTCAATAATAT
TGAAAAAGGAAGAGTATGAGTATTCAACATTTCCGTGTCGCCCTTATTCCCTTTTTTGCGGCATTTTGCC
TTCCTGTTTTTGCTCACCCAGAAACGCTGGTGAAAGTAAAAGATGCTGAAGATCAGTTGGGTGCACGAGT
GGGTTACATCGAACTGGATCTCAACAGCGGTAAGATCCTTGAGAGTTTTCGCCCCGAAGAACGTTTTCCA
ATGATGAGCACTTTTAAAGTTCTGCTATGTGGCGCGGTATTATCCCGTGTTGACGCCGGGCAAGAGCAAC
TCGGTCGCCGCATACACTATTCTCAGAATGACTTGGTTGAGTACTCACCAGTCACAGAAAAGCATCTTAC
GGATGGCATGACAGTAAGAGAATTATGCAGTGCTGCCATAACCATGAGTGATAACACTGCGGCCAACTTA
CTTCTGACAACGATCGGAGGACCGAAGGAGCTAACCGCTTTTTTGCACAACATGGGGGATCATGTAACTC
GCCTTGATCGTTGGGAACCGGAGCTGAATGAAGCCATACCAAACGACGAGCGTGACACCACGATGCCTGC
AGCAATGGCAACAACGTTGCGCAAACTATTAACTGGCGAACTACTTACTCTAGCTTCCCGGCAACAATTA
ATAGACTGGATGGAGGCGGATAAAGTTGCAGGACCACTTCTGCGCTCGGCCCTTCCGGCTGGCTGGTTTA
TTGCTGATAAATCTGGAGCCGGTGAGCGTGGGTCTCGCGGTATCATTGCAGCACTGGGGCCAGATGGTAA
GCCCTCCCGTATCGTAGTTATCTACACGACGGGGAGTCAGGCAACTATGGATGAACGAAATAGACAGATC
GCTGAGATAGGTGCCTCACTGATTAAGCATTGGTAACTGTCAGACCAAGTTTACTCATATATACTTTAGA
TTGATTTAAAACTTCATTTTTAATTTAAAAGGATCTAGGTGAAGATCCTTTTTGATAATCTCATGACCAA
AATCCCTTAACGTGAGTTTTCGTTCCACTGAGCGTCAGACCCCGTAGAAAAGATCAAAGGATCTTCTTGA
GATCCTTTTTTTCTGCGCGTAATCTGCTGCTTGCAAACAAAAAAACCACCGCTACCAGCGGTGGTTTGTT
TGCCGGATCAAGAGCTACCAACTCTTTTTCCGAAGGTAACTGGCTTCAGCAGAGCGCAGATACCAAATAC
TGTCCTTCTAGTGTAGCCGTAGTTAGGCCACCACTTCAAGAACTCTGTAGCACCGCCTACATACCTCGCT
CTGCTAATCCTGTTACCAGTGGCTGCTGCCAGTGGCGATAAGTCGTGTCTTACCGGGTTGGACTCAAGAC
GATAGTTACCGGATAAGGCGCAGCGGTCGGGCTGAACGGGGGGTTCGTGCACACAGCCCAGCTTGGAGCG
AACGACCTACACCGAACTGAGATACCTACAGCGTGAGCTATGAGAAAGCGCCACGCTTCCCGAAGGGAGA
AAGGCGGACAGGTATCCGGTAAGCGGCAGGGTCGGAACAGGAGAGCGCACGAGGGAGCTTCCAGGGGGAA
ACGCCTGGTATCTTTATAGTCCTGTCGGGTTTCGCCACCTCTGACTTGAGCGTCGATTTTTGTGATGCTC
GTCAGGGGGGCGGAGCCTATGGAAAAACGCCAGCAACGCGGCCTTTTTACGGTTCCTGGCCTTTTGCTGG
CCTTTTGCTCACATGTTCTTTCCTGCGTTATCCCCTGATTCTGTGGATAACCGTATTACCGCCTTTGAGT
GAGCTGATACCGCTCGCCGCAGCCGAACGACCGAGCGCAGCGAGTCAGTGAGCGAGGAAGCGGAAGAGCG
CCTGATGCGGTATTTTCTCCTTACGCATCTGTGCGGTATTTCACACCGCATAAATTCCGACACCATCGAA
TGGCGCAAAACCTTTCGCGGTATGGCATGATAGCGCCCGGAAGAGAGTCAATTCAGGGTGGTGAATGTGA
AACCAGTAACGTTATACGATGTCGCAGAGTATGCCGGTGTCTCTTATCAGACCGTTTCCCGCGTGGTGAA
CCAGGCCAGCCACGTTTCTGCGAAAACGCGGGAAAAAGTGGAAGCGGCGATGGCGGAGCTGAATTACATT
CCCAACCGCGTGGCACAACAACTGGCGGGCAAACAGTCGTTGCTGATTGGCGTTGCCACCTCCAGTCTGG
CCCTGCACGCGCCGTCGCAAATTGTCGCGGCGATTAAATCTCGCGCCGATCAACTGGGTGCCAGCGTGGT
GGTGTCGATGGTAGAACGAAGCGGCGTCGAAGCCTGTAAAGCGGCGGTGCACAATCTTCTCGCGCAACGC
GTCAGTGGGCTGATCATTAACTATCCGCTGGATGACCAGGATGCCATTGCTGTGGAAGCTGCCTGCACTA
ATGTTCCGGCGTTATTTCTTGATGTCTCTGACCAGACACCCATCAACAGTATTATTTTCTCCCATGAAGA
CGGTACGCGACTGGGCGTGGAGCATCTGGTCGCATTGGGTCACCAGCAAATCGCGCTGTTAGCGGGCCCA
TTAAGTTCTGTCTCGGCGCGTCTGCGTCTGGCTGGCTGGCATAAATATCTCACTCGCAATCAAATTCAGC
CGATAGCGGAACGGGAAGGCGACTGGAGTGCCATGTCCGGTTTTCAACAAACCATGCAAATGCTGAATGA
GGGCATCGTTCCCACTGCGATGCTGGTTGCCAACGATCAGATGGCGCTGGGCGCAATGCGCGCCATTACC
GAGTCCGGGCTGCGCGTTGGTGCGGATATCTCGGTAGTGGGATACGACGATACCGAAGACAGCTCATGTT
ATATCCCGCCGTTAACCACCATCAAACAGGATTTTCGCCTGCTGGGGCAAACCAGCGTGGACCGCTTGCT
GCAACTCTCTCAGGGCCAGGCGGTGAAGGGCAATCAGCTGTTGCCCGTCTCACTGGTGAAAAGAAAAACC
ACGCTAGCGCCCAATACGCAAACCGCCTCTCCCCGCGCGTTGGCCGATTCATTAATGCAGCTGGCACGAC
AGGTTTCCCGACTGGAAAGCGGGCAGTGAGCGCAACGCAATTAATGTAAGTTAGCTCACTCATTAGGCAC
CCCAGGCTTTACACTTTATGCTTCCGGCTCGTATGTTGTGTGGAATTGTGAGCGGATAACAATTTCACAC
AGGAAACAGCTATGACCATGATTACGGATTCACTGGCCGTCGTTTTACAACGTCGTGACTGGGAAAACCC
TGGCGTTACCCAACTTAATCGCCTTGCAGCACATCCCCCTTTCGCCAGCTGGCGTAATAGCGAAGAGGCC
CGCACCGATCGCCCTTCCCAACAGTTGCGCAGCCTGAATGGCGAATGGCGCTTTGCCTGGTTTCCGGCAC
CAGAAGCGGTGCCGGAAAGCTGGCTGGAGTGCGATCTTCCTGAGGCCGATACTGTCGTCGTCCCCTCAAA
CTGGCAGATGCACGGTTACGATGCGCCCATCTACACCAACGTGACCTATCCCATTACGGTCAATCCGCCG
TTTGTTCCCACGGAGAATCCGACGGGTTGTTACTCGCTCACATTTAATGTTGATGAAAGCTGGCTACAGG
AAGGCCAGACGCGAATTATTTTTGATGGCGTTGGAATTAGCTTATCGACTGCACGGTGCACCAATGCTTC
TGGCGTCAGGCAGCCATCGGAAGCTGTGGTATGG
Features (pLannotate 1.2.2; 17 found; start..end, strand, type, name):
    117..145     +  promoter       tac promoter: strong E. coli promoter; hybrid between the trp and lac UV5 promoters
    153..169     +  protein_bind   lac operator: The lac repressor binds to the lac operator to inhibit transcription in E. coli. This inhibition can be relieved by adding lactose or isopropyl-β-D-thiogalactopyranoside (IPTG). lac repressor encoded by lacI
    192..845     +  CDS            GST26_SCHJA: Experimental evidence at protein level: Swiss-Prot protein existence level 1. GST isoenzymes appear to play a central role in the parasite detoxification system. Other functions are also suspected including a role in increasing the solubility of haematin in the parasite gut. From Schistosoma japonicum (Blood fluke).
    891..3584    +  CDS            NEDD4L (fragment): NED4L_HUMAN - Also known as KIAA0439, NEDL3. Experimental evidence at protein level: Swiss-Prot protein existence level 1. E3 ubiquitin-protein ligase which accepts ubiquitin from an E2 ubiquitin-conjugating enzyme in the form of a thioester and then directly transfers the ubiquitin to targeted substrates. Inhibits TGF- beta signaling by triggering SMAD2 and TGFBR1 ubiquitination and proteasome-dependent degradation. Promotes ubiquitination and internalization of various plasma membrane channels such as ENaC, SCN2A/Nav1.2, SCN3A/Nav1.3, SCN5A/Nav1.5, SCN9A/Nav1.7, SCN10A/Nav1.8, KCNA3/Kv1.3, K
   3615..3654    +  CDS            rop (fragment): Rop protein, which maintains plasmids at low copy number; rop
   3756..3796    +  misc_feature   bom (fragment): basis of mobility region from pBR322
   3901..4005    +  promoter       AmpR promoter: bla
   4006..4866    +  CDS            AmpR: β-lactamase; bla; confers resistance to ampicillin, carbenicillin, and related antibiotics
   5037..5625    +  rep_origin     ori: high-copy-number ColE1/pMB1/pBR322/pUC origin of replication
   5811..5862    -  misc_feature   bom (fragment): basis of mobility region from pBR322
   5869..5946    +  promoter       lacI promoter: lacI
   5947..7029    +  CDS            lacI: lac repressor; lacI; The lac repressor binds to the lac operator to inhibit transcription in E. coli. This inhibition can be relieved by adding lactose or isopropyl-β-D-thiogalactopyranoside (IPTG).
   7042..7063    +  protein_bind   CAP binding site: CAP binding activates transcription in the presence of cAMP. E. coli catabolite activator protein
   7078..7108    +  promoter       lac promoter: promoter for the E. coli lac operon
   7116..7132    +  protein_bind   lac operator: The lac repressor binds to the lac operator to inhibit transcription in E. coli. This inhibition can be relieved by adding lactose or isopropyl-β-D-thiogalactopyranoside (IPTG). lac repressor encoded by lacI
   7152..7325    +  CDS            lacZα: LacZα fragment of β-galactosidase; lacZ fragment
   7589..41      -  CDS            yciV (fragment) (across the origin): RNAAM_ECOLI - Also known as trpH From Escherichia coli (strain K12).
