[The description below was written by a language model from this plasmid's Addgene catalogue record and pLannotate feature annotations shown in this document.]
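Description:
pGEX6P1-NEDD4L_Δ2,3-linker is a bacterial expression plasmid built on the pGEX-6P-1 backbone for producing a GST-tagged deletion variant of the human E3 ubiquitin ligase NEDD4L in E. coli. The sequenced plasmid is 7,664 nt long. It replicates from a ColE1/pBR322-type origin and is selected with ampicillin through the β-lactamase gene (AmpR) and its own promoter. The repository lists it as low copy. Short rop and bom fragments, a lac promoter/lacZα segment and a small yciV fragment spanning the numbering origin are backbone remnants with no role in the payload.

Expression is driven by the tac promoter, a strong trp/lac hybrid, followed by a lac operator. The plasmid also carries lacI with its own promoter, so the repressor keeps transcription off until an inducer such as IPTG is added. The open reading frame begins with Schistosoma japonicum glutathione S-transferase, followed according to the record by an HRV 3C protease recognition site. This arrangement allows affinity capture on glutathione resin and later removal of the tag. Downstream lies the 2,694 bp NEDD4L insert, which is otherwise full length but lacks residues 418–495, the linker between the WW2 and WW3 domains. The insert was introduced by restriction cloning, although the cloning sites are not recorded.

The construct is intended for producing recombinant NEDD4L lacking this interdomain linker. The associated publication concerns how intramolecular interactions in NEDD4L regulate its autoubiquitination and its ubiquitination of the sodium channel NaV1.5.
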