Addgene plasmid #187715: pGEX6P1-NEDD4L_Δ2,3-linker
Purpose: Express GST-tagged NEDD4L FL with removal of the linker between the WW2 and WW3 domains in bacterial cells
Depositing lab: Sandra Gabelli. Depositing organization: Johns Hopkins University and School of Medicine. Publication: NEDD4L intramolecular interactions regulate its auto and substrate Na(V)1.5 ubiquitination. Wright KM, Nathan S, Jiang H, Xia W, Kim H, Chakouri N, Nwafor JN, Fossier L, Srinivasan L, Chen Z, Boronina T, Post J, Paul S, Cole RN, Ben-Johny M, Cole PA, Gabelli SB. J Biol Chem. 2024 Mar;300(3):105715. doi: 10.1016/j.jbc.2024.105715. Epub 2024 Feb 2. PubMed 38309503.
Backbone
  Vector backbone: pGEX-6P-1
  Vector type: Bacterial Expression
Growth in bacteria
  Bacterial resistance: Ampicillin, 100 μg/mL
  Growth temperature: 37°C
  Growth strain: DH5alpha
  Copy number: Low Copy
Gene/Insert
  Gene/Insert name: NEDD4L with residues 418-495 removed (alt name: Q96PU5)
  Species: H. sapiens (human)
  Insert size (bp): 2694
  Mutation: deletion of residues 418-495
  Entrez Gene: NEDD4L (a.k.a. NEDD4-2, NEDD4.2, PVNH7, RSP5, hNEDD4-2)
  Tag / fusion protein: GST-HRV 3C site (N terminal on insert)
  Cloning method: Restriction Enzyme; 5′ cloning site unknown (unknown if destroyed)
Terms and licenses: Academic/Nonprofit Terms; Industry Terms: Not Available to Industry
How to cite: pGEX6P1-NEDD4L_Δ2,3-linker was a gift from Sandra Gabelli (Addgene plasmid # 187715 ; http://n2t.net/addgene:187715 ; RRID:Addgene_187715)
